>Addgene plasmid | pLVX-EF1a-GalT-IRES-Puromycin Sequencing Result | analyzer sequence | sequence record 273577
GGGTCGCTACAGACGTTGTTTGTCTTCAAGAAGCTTCCAGAGGAACTGCTTCCTTCACGACATTCAACAG
ACCTTGCATTCCTTTGGCGAGAGGGGAAAGACCCCTAGGAATGCTCGTCAAGAAGACAGGGCCAGGTTTC
CGGGCCCTCACATTGCCAAAAGACGGCAATATGGTGGAAAATAACATATAGACAAACGCACACCGGCCTT
ATTCCAAGCGGCTTCGGCCAGTAACGTTAGGGGGGGGGGAGGGAGAGGGGCGGGATCCGCGGCCGCTTTA
CTTGTACAGCTCGTCCATGCCGAGAGTGATCCCGGCGGCGGTCACGAACTCCAGCAGGACCATGTGATCG
CGCTTCTCGTTGGGGTCTTTGCTCAGGGCGGACTGGTAGCTCAGGTAGTGGTTGTCGGGCAGCAGCACGG
GGCCGTCGCCGATGGGGGTGTTCTGCTGGTAGTGGTCGGCGAGCTGCACGCTGCCGTCCTCGATGTTGTG
GCGGATCTTGAAGTTCACCTTGATGCCGTTCTTCTGCTTGTCGGCCATGATATAGACGTTGTGGCTGTTG
TAGTTGTACTCCAGCTTGTGCCCCAGGATGTTGCCGTCCTCCTTGAAGTCGATGCCCTTCAGCTCGATGC
GGTTCACCAGGGTGTCGCCCTCGAACTTCACCTCGGCGCGGGTCTTGTAGTTGCCGTCGTCCTTGAAGAA
GATGGTGCGCTCCTGGACGTAGCCTTCGGGCATGGCGGACTTGAAGAAGTCGTGCTGCTTCATGTGGTCG
GGGTAGCGGGCGAAGCACTGCAGGCCGTAGCCGAAGGTGGTCACGAGGGTGGGCCAGGGCACGGGCAGCT
TGCCGGTGGTGCAGATGAACTTCAGGGTCAGCTTGCCGTAGGTGGCATCGCCCTCGCCCTCGCCGGACAC
GCTGAACTTGTGGCCGTTTACGTCGCCGTCCAGCTCGACCAGGATGGGCACCACCCCGGTGAACAGCTCC
TCGCCCTTGCTCACCATGGTGGCGACCGGTGGATCCTTGGCCCCTCCGGTCCGGAGCTCCCCGGAGGACT
GCCCGATGGCGGCGGCACTGTTCGAGCCGCCCTGCAGCGGTGTGGAGACTCCGACCAGTTGGGGCAGGCG
GCTCAGGTCGCGGCCAGCCAGGTAGTAAACGAGGGTGACGCCAAGGTGCAGAGCGCAGACGGCCACGAGC
AGGCGGCAGGCCCGCTGTAGGGACGCGCCTGGCATCGCGGCGCTGCCGCTCAGGAGCGGCTCCCGAAGCC
TCATGCTAGTCTCGAGGAATTCACCGGAAATAGATCCTCACGACACCTGAAATGGAAGAAAAAAACTTTG
AACCACTGTCTGAGGCTTGAGAATGAACCAAGATCCAAACTCAAAAAGGGCAAATTCCAAGGAGAATTAC
ATCAAGTGCCAAGCTGGCCTAACTTCAGTCTCCACCCACTCAGTGTGGGGAAACTCCATCGCATAAAACC
CCTCCCCCCAACCTAAAGACGACGTACTCCAAAAGCTCGAGAACTAATCGAGGTGCCTGGACGGCGCCCG
GTACTCCGTGGAGTCACATGAAGCGACGGCTGAGGACGGAAAGGCCCTTTTCCTTTGTGTGGGTGACTCA
CCCGCCCGCTCTCCCGAGCGCCGCGTCCTCCATTTTGAGCTCCCTGCAGCAGGGCCGGGAAGCGGCCATC
TTTCCGCTCACGCAACTGGTGCCGACCGGGCCAGCCTTGCCGCCCAGGGCGGGGCGATACACGGCGGCGC
GAGGCCAGGCACCAGAGCAGGCCGGCCAGCTTGAGACTACCCCCGTCCGATTCTCGGTGGCCGCGCTCGC
AGGCCCCGCCTCGCCGAACATGTGCGCTGGGACGCACGGGCCCCGTCGCCGCCCGCGGCCCCAAAAACCG
AAATACCAGTGTGCAGATCTTGGCCCGCATTTACAAGACTATCTTGCCAGAAAAAAAGCGTCGCAGCAGG
TCATCAAAAATTTTAAATGGCTAGAGACTTATCGAAAGCAGCGAGACAGGCGCGAAGGTGCCACCAGATT
CGCACGCGGCGGCCCCAGCGCCCAAGCCAGGCCTCAACTCAAGCACGAGGCGAAGGGGCTCCTTAAGCGC
AAGGCCTCGAACTCTCCCACCCACTTCCAACCCGAAGCTCGGGATCAAGAATCACGTACTGCAGCCAGGG
GCGTGGAAGTAATTCAAGGCACGCAAGGGCCATAACCCGTAAAGAGGCCAGGCCCGCGGGAACCACACAC
GGCACTTACCTGTGTTCTGGCGGCAAACCCGTTGCGAAAAAGAACGTTCACGGCGACTACTGCACTTATA
TACGGTTCTCCCCCACCCTCGGGAAAAAGGCGGAGCCAGTACACGACATCACTTTCCCAGTTTACCCCGC
GCCACCTTCTCTAGGCACCGGTTCAATTGCCGACCCCTCCCCCCAACTTCTCGGGGACTGTGGGCGATGT
GCGCTCTGCCCACTGACGGGCACCGGAGCCTCACGCATGCTCTTCTCCACCTCAGTGATGACGAGAGCGG
GCGGGTGAGGGGGCGGGAACGCAGCGATCTCTGGGTTCTACGTTAGTGGGAGTTTAACGACGGTCCCTGG
GATTCCCCAAGGCAGGGGCGAGTCCTTTTGTATGAATTACTCATCGATAAACTGGATCTCTGCTGTCCCT
GTAATAAACCCGAAAATTTTGAATTTTTGTAATTTGTTTTTGTAATTCTTTAGTTTGTATGTCTGTTGCT
ATTATGTCTACTATTCTTTCCCCTGCACTGTACCCCCCAATCCCCCCTTTTCTTTTAAAGGCGATACCGT
CGAGATCCGTTCACTAATCGAATGGATCTGTCTCTGTCTCTCTCTCCACCTTCTTCTTCTATTCCTTCGG
GCCTGTCGGGTCCCCTCGGGGTTGGGAGGTGGGTCTGAAACGATAATGGTGAATATCCCTGCCTAACTCT
ATTCACTATAGAAAGTACAGCAAAAACTATTCTTAAACCTACCAAGCCTCCTACTATCATTATGAATAAT
TTTATATACCACAGCCAATTTGTTATGTTAAACCAATTCCACAAACTTGCCCATTTATCTAATTCCAATA
ATTCTTGTTCATTCTTTTCTTGCTGGTTTTGCGATTCTTCAATTAAGGAGTGTATTAAGCTTGTGTAATT
GTTAATTTCTCTGTCCCACTCCATCCAGGTCGTGTGATTCCAAATCTGTTCCAGAGATTTATTACTCCAA
CTAGCATTCCAAGGCACAGCAGTGGTGCAAATGAGTTTTCCAGAGCAACCCCAAATCCCCAGGAGCTGTT
GATCCTTTAGGTATCTTTCCACAGCCAGGATTCTTGCCTGGAGCTGCTTGATGCCCCAGACTGTGAGTTG
CAACAGATGCTGTTGCGCCTCAATAGCCCTCAGCAAATTGTTCTGCTGCTGCACTATACCAGACAATAAT
TGTCTGGCCTGTACCGTCAGCGTCATTGACGCTGCGCCCATAGTGCTTCCTGCTGCTCCCAAGAACCCAA
GGAACAAAGCTCCTATTCCCACTGCTCTTTTTTCTCTCTGCACCACTCTTCTCTTTGCCTTGGTGGGTGC
TACTCCTAATGGTTCAATTTTTACTACTTTATATTTATATAATTCACTTCTCCAATTGTCCCTCATATCT
CCTCCTCCAGGTCTGAAGATCAGCGGCCGGCCGCTTGCTGTGCGGTGGTCTTACTTTTGTTTTGCTCTTC
CTCTATCTTGTCTAAAGCTTCCTTGGTGTCTTTTATCTCTATCCTTTGATGCACACAATAGAGGGTTGCT
ACTGTATTATATAATGATCTAAGTTCTTCTGATCCTGTCTGAAGGGATGGTTGTAGCTGTCCCAGTATTT
GTCTACAGCCTTCTGATGTTTCTAACAGGCCAGGATTAACTGCGAATCGTTCTAGCTCCCTGCTTGCCCA
TACTATATGTTTTAATTTATATTTTTTCTTTCCCCCTGGCCTTAACCGAATTTTTTCCCATCGCGATCTA
ATTCTCCCCCGCTTAATACTGACGCTCTCGCACCCATCTCTCTCCTTCTAGCCTCCGCTAGTCAAAATTT
TTGGCGTACTCACCAGTCGCCGCCCCTCGCCTCTTGCCGTGCGCGCTTCAGCAAGCCGAGTCCTGCGTCG
AGAGAGCTCCTCTGGTTTCCCTTTCGCTTTCAAGTCCCTGTTCGGGCGCCACTGCTAGAGATTTTCCACA
CTGACTAAAAGGGTCTGAGGGATCTCTAGTTACCAGAGTCACACAACAGACGGGCACACACTACTTGAAG
CACTCAAGGCAAGCTTTATTGAGGCTTAAGCAGTGGGTTCCCTAGTTAGCCAGAGAGCTCCCAGGCTCAG
ATCTGGTCTAACCAGAGAGACCCAGTACAGGCAAAAAGCAGCTGCTTATATGCAGGATCTGAGGGCTCGC
CACTCCCCAGTCCCGCCCAGGCCACGCCTCCCTGGAAAGTCCCCAGCGGAAAGTCCCTTGTAGCAAGCTC
GATATCAGCAGTTCTTGAAGTACTCCGGATGCAGCTCTCGGGCCACGTGATGAAATGCTAGGCGGCTGTC
AAACCTCCACTCTAACACTTCTCTCTCCGGGTCATCCATCCCATGCAGGCTCACAGGGTGTAACAAGCTG
GTGTTCTCTCCTTTATTGGCCTCTTCTACCTTATCTGGCTCAACTGGTACTAGCTTGTAGCACCATCCAA
AGGTCAGTGGATATCTGACCCCTGGCCCTGGTGTGTAGTTCTGCTAATCAGGGAAGTAGCCTTGTGTGTG
GTAGATCCACAGATCAAGGATATCTTGTCTTCTTTGGGAGTGAATTAGCCCTTCCAACTACTAAGTTTGT
AGTACATATTTAACAAATACAATTTCTTTAAAATGAAAATAATTCAGAGGAATCACAGGTTTAGAGTAAA
TGAAACCACAGGTAATTGGCAGTGGTAATAGGGTATGGGGTGGGAAGTTTGGGATGATTTTGGTTAGCTT
GAGTTATCCAGTTGATCCAGACATGATAAGATACATTGATGAGTTTGGACAAACCACAACTAGAATGCAG
TGAAAAAAATGCTTTATTTGTGAAATTTGTGATGCTATTGCTTTATTTGTAACCATTATAAGCTGCAATA
AACAAGTTGATCTCCCGATCCGTCGACGTCAGGTGGCACTTTTCGGGGAAATGTGCGCGGAACCCCTATT
TGTTTATTTTTCTAAATACATTCAAATATGTATCCGCTCATGAGACAATAACCCTGATAAATGCTTCAAT
AATATTGAAAAAGGAAGAGTATGAGTATTCAACATTTCCGTGTCGCCCTTATTCCCTTTTTTGCGGCATT
TTGCCTTCCTGTTTTTGCTCACCCAGAAACGCTGGTGAAAGTAAAAGATGCTGAAGATCAGTTGGGTGCA
CGAGTGGGTTACATCGAACTGGATCTCAACAGCGGTAAGATCCTTGAGAGTTTTCGCCCCGAAGAACGTT
TTCCAATGATGAGCACTTTTAAAGTTCTGCTATGTGGCGCGGTATTATCCCGTATTGACGCCGGGCAAGA
GCAACTCGGTCGCCGCATACACTATTCTCAGAATGACTTGGTTGAGTACTCACCAGTCACAGAAAAGCAT
CTTACGGATGGCATGACAGTAAGAGAATTATGCAGTGCTGCCATAACCATGAGTGATAACACTGCGGCCA
ACTTACTTCTGACAACGATCGGAGGACCGAAGGAGCTAACCGCTTTTTTGCACAACATGGGGGATCATGT
AACTCGCCTTGATCGTTGGGAACCGGAGCTGAATGAAGCCATACCAAACGACGAGCGTGACACCACGATG
CCTGTAGCAATGGCAACAACGTTGCGCAAACTATTAACTGGCGAACTACTTACTCTAGCTTCCCGGCAAC
AATTAATAGACTGGATGGAGGCGGATAAAGTTGCAGGACCACTTCTGCGCTCGGCCCTTCCGGCTGGCTG
GTTTATTGCTGATAAATCTGGAGCCGGTGAGCGTGGGTCTCGCGGTATCATTGCAGCACTGGGGCCAGAT
GGTAAGCCCTCCCGTATCGTAGTTATCTACACGACGGGGAGTCAGGCAACTATGGATGAACGAAATAGAC
AGATCGCTGAGATAGGTGCCTCACTGATTAAGCATTGGTAACTGTCAGACCAAGTTTACTCATATATACT
TTAGATTGATTTAAAACTTCATTTTTAATTTAAAAGGATCTAGGTGAAGATCCTTTTTGATAATCTCATG
ACCAAAATCCCTTAACGTGAGTTTTCGTTCCACTGAGCGTCAGACCCCGTAGAAAAGATCAAAGGATCTT
CTTGAGATCCTTTTTTTCTGCGCGTAATCTGCTGCTTGCAAACAAAAAAACCACCGCTACCAGCGGTGGT
TTGTTTGCCGGATCAAGAGCTACCAACTCTTTTTCCGAAGGTAACTGGCTTCAGCAGAGCGCAGATACCA
AATACTGTTCTTCTAGTGTAGCCGTAGTTAGGCCACCACTTCAAGAACTCTGTAGCACCGCCTACATACC
TCGCTCTGCTAATCCTGTTACCAGTGGCTGCTGCCAGTGGCGATAAGTCGTGTCTTACCGGGTTGGACTC
AAGACGATAGTTACCGGATAAGGCGCAGCGGTCGGGCTGAACGGGGGGTTCGTGCACACAGCCCAGCTTG
GAGCGAACGACCTACACCGAACTGAGATACCTACAGCGTGAGCTATGAGAAAGCGCCACGCTTCCCGAAG
GGAGAAAGGCGGACAGGTATCCGGTAAGCGGCAGGGTCGGAACAGGAGAGCGCACGAGGGAGCTTCCAGG
GGGAAACGCCTGGTATCTTTATAGTCCTGTCGGGTTTCGCCACCTCTGACTTGAGCGTCGATTTTTGTGA
TGCTCGTCAGGGGGGCGGAGCCTATGGAAAAACGCCAGCAACGCGGCCTTTTTACGGTTCCTGGCCTTTT
GCTGGCCTTTTGCTCACATGTTCTTTCCTGCGTTATCCCCTGATTCTGTGGATAACCGTATTACCGCCTT
TGAGTGAGCTGATACCGCTCGCCGCAGCCGAACGACCGAGCGCAGCGAGTCAGTGAGCGAGGAAGCGGAA
GAGCGCCCAATACGCAAACCGCCTCTCCCCGCGCGTTGGCCGATTCATTAATGCAGCTGGCACGACAGGT
TTCCCGACTGGAAAGCGGGCAGTGAGCGCAACGCAATTAATGTGAGTTAGCTCACTCATTAGGCACCCCA
GGCTTTACACTTTATGCTTCCGGCTCGTATGTTGTGTGGAATTGTGAGCGGATAACAATTTCACACAGGA
AACAGCTATGACCATGATTACGCCAAGCTCTAGCTAGAGGTCGACGGTAAACGCTAGCAATGTCAAGGCC
TCTCACTCTCTGATATTCATTTCTTTGCAAGTTATAAATACTGAATAATAAGATGACATGAACTACTACT
GCTAGAGATTTTCCACACTGACTAAAAGGGTCTGAGGGATCTCTAGTTACCAGAGTCACACAACAGACGG
GCACACACTACTTGAAGCACTCAAGGCAAGCTTTATTGAGGCTTAAGCAGTGGGTTCCCTAGTTAGCCAG
AGAGCTCCCAGGCTCAGATCTGGTCTAACCAGAGAGACCCAGTACAGGCAAAAAGCAGCTGCTTATATGC
AGGATCTGAGGGCTCGCCACTCCCCAGTCCCGCCCAGGCCACGCCTCCCTGGAAAGTCCCCAGCGGAAAG
TCCCTTGTAGCAAGCTCGATATCAGCAGTTCTTGAAGTACTCCGGATGCAGCTCTCGGGCCACGTGATGA
AATGCTAGGCGGCTGTCAAACCTCCACTCTAACACTTCTCTCTCCGGGTCATCCATCCCATGCAGGCTCA
CAGGGTGTAACAAGCTGGTGTTCTCTCCTTTATTGGCCTCTTCTACCTTATCTGGCTCAACTGGTACTAG
CTTGTAGCACCATCCAAAGGTCAGTGGATATCTGACCCCTGGCCCTGGTGTGTAGTTCTGCTAATCAGGG
AAGTAGCCTTGTGTGTGGTAGATCCACAGATCAAGGATATCTTGTCTTCGTTGGGAGTGAATTAGCCCTT
CCAGTCCCCTCTTTTCTTTTAAAAAGTGGCTAAGATCTACAGCTGCCTTGTAAGTCATTGGTCTTAAAGG
TACCTGAGGTGTGACTGGAAAACCCACCTCCTCCTCCTCTTGTGCTTCTAGCCAGGCACAATCAGCATTG
GTAGCTGCTGTATTGCTACTTGTGATTGCTCCATGTTTTTCTAGGTCTCGACTGCAGAATTAATTCCAGG
CGGGGAGGCGGCCCAAAGGGAGATCCGACTCGTCTGAGGGCGAAGGCGAAGACGCGGAAGAGGCCGCAGA
GCCGGCAGCAGGCCGCGGGAAGGAAGGTCCGCTGGATTGAGGGCCGAAGGGACGTAGCAGAAGGACGTCC
CGCGCAGAATCCAGGTGGCAACACAGGCGAGCAGCCATGGAAAGGACGTCAGCTTCCCCGACAACACCAC
GGAATTGTCAGTGCCCAACAGCCGAGCCCCTGTCCAGCAGCGGGCAAGGCAGGCGGCGATGAGTTCCGCC
GTGGCAATAGGGAGGGGGAAAGCGAAAGTCCCGGAAAGGAGCTGACAGGTGGTGGCAATGCCCCAACCAG
TGGGGGTTGCGTCAGCAAACACAGTGCACACCACGCCACGTTGCCTGACAACGGGCCACAACTCCTCATA
AAGAGACAGCAACCAGGATTTATACAAGGAGGAGAAAATGAAAGCCATACGGGAAGCAATAGCATGATAC
AAAGGCATTAAAGCAGCGTATCCACATAGCGTAAAAGGAGCAACATAGTTAAGAATACCAGTCAATCTTT
CACAAATTTTGTAATCCAGAGGTTGATTGTTCCAGACGCGTCTAGGCACCGGGCTTGCGGGTCATGCACC
AGGTGCGCGGTCCTTCGGGCACCTCGACGTCGGCGGTGACGGTGAAGCCGAGCCGCTCGTAGAAGGGGAG
GTTGCGGGGCGCGGAGGTCTCCAGGAAGGCGGGCACCCCGGCGCGCTCGGCCGCCTCCACTCCGGGGAGC
ACGACGGCGCTGCCCAGACCCTTGCCCTGGTGGTCGGGCGAGACGCCGACGGTGGCCAGGAACCACGCGG
GCTCCTTGGGCCGGTGCGGCGCCAGGAGGCCTTCCATCTGTTGCTGCGCGGCCAGCCGGGAACCGCTCAA
CTCGGCCATGCGCGGGCCGATCTCGGCGAACACCGCCCCCGCTTCGACGCTCTCCGGCGTGGTCCAGACC
GCCACCGCGGCGCCGTCGTCCGCGACCCACACCTTGCCGATGTCGAGCCCGACGCGCGTGAGGAAGAGTT
CTTGCAGCTCGGTGACCCGCTCGATGTGGCGGTCCGGGTCGACGGTGTGGCGCGTGGCGGGGTAGTCGGC
GAACGCGGCGGCGAGGGTGCGTACGGCCCGGGGGACGTCGTCGCGGGTGGCGAGGCGCACCGTGGGCTTG
TACTCGGTCATGGAAGGTCGTCTCCTTGTGGGTTGTGGCAAGCTTATCATCGTGTTTTTCAAAGGAAAAC
CACGTCCCCGTGGTTCGGGGGGCCTAGACGTTTTTTTAACCTCGACTAAACACATGTAAAGCATGTGCAC
CGAGGCCCCAGATCAGATCCCATACAATGGGGTACCTTCTGGGCATCCTTCAGCCCCTTGTTGAATACGC
TTGAGGAGAGCCATTTGACTCTTTCCACAACTATCCAACTCACAACGTGGCACTGGGGTTGTGCCGCCTT
TGCAGGTGTATCTTATACACGTGGCTTTTGGCCGCAGAGGCACCTGTCGCCAGGTGGGGGGTTCCGCTGC
CTGCAAA
Features (pLannotate 1.2.2; 25 found; start..end, strand, type, name):
    278..997     -  CDS            EYFP: enhanced YFP mammalian codon-optimized
   1007..1264    -  CDS            B4GALT1 (fragment): B4GT1_HUMAN - Also known as GGTB2. Experimental evidence at protein level: Swiss-Prot protein existence level 1. [Processed beta-1,4-galactosyltransferase 1]: The cell surface form functions as a recognition molecule during a variety of cell to cell and cell to matrix interactions, as those occurring during development and egg fertilization, by binding to specific oligosaccharide ligands on opposing cells or in the extracellular matrix. From Homo sapiens (Human).
   1307..1510    -  intron         EF-1α intron A: truncated intron upstream of the start codon of human EF-1α
   2136..2249    -  intron         EF-1α intron A (fragment): intron upstream of the start codon of human EF-1α
   2250..2461    -  promoter       EF-1α core promoter: core promoter for human elongation factor EF-1α
   2674..2789    -  misc_feature   cPPT/CTS: central polypurine tract and central termination sequence of HIV-1 (lacking the first T)
   2804..2904    -  CDS            Rev (fragment): human immunodeficiency virus 1 (HIV-1) Rev protein; rev; enhances nuclear export of unspliced and incompletely spliced viral mRNAs
   3281..3514    -  misc_feature   RRE: The Rev response element (RRE) of HIV-1 allows for Rev-dependent mRNA export from the nucleus to the cytoplasm.
   3689..4027    -  CDS            HIV-1 gag (fragment): gag protein from human immunodeficiency virus 1; gag
   4011..4136    -  misc_feature   HIV-1 Ψ: packaging signal of human immunodeficiency virus type 1
   4183..4440    -  LTR            5' LTR (truncated): truncated 5' long terminal repeat (LTR) from HIV-1
   4488..4817    -  CDS            nef (fragment): NEF_HV1BR - Experimental evidence at protein level: Swiss-Prot protein existence level 1. Extracellular Nef protein targets CD4(+) T-lymphocytes for apoptosis by interacting with CXCR4 surface receptors (PubMed:14990729). From Human immunodeficiency virus type 1 group M subtype B (isolate BRU/LAI) (HIV-1).
   4984..5118    -  polyA_signal   SV40 poly(A) signal: SV40 polyadenylation signal
   5166..5270    +  promoter       AmpR promoter: bla
   5271..6131    +  CDS            AmpR: β-lactamase; bla; confers resistance to ampicillin, carbenicillin, and related antibiotics
   6302..6890    +  rep_origin     ori: high-copy-number ColE1/pMB1/pBR322/pUC origin of replication
   7073..7165    +  CDS            lacI (fragment): lac repressor; lacI; The lac repressor binds to the lac operator to inhibit transcription in E. coli. This inhibition can be relieved by adding lactose or isopropyl-β-D-thiogalactopyranoside (IPTG).
   7178..7199    +  protein_bind   CAP binding site: CAP binding activates transcription in the presence of cAMP. E. coli catabolite activator protein
   7214..7244    +  promoter       lac promoter: promoter for the E. coli lac operon
   7252..7268    +  protein_bind   lac operator: The lac repressor binds to the lac operator to inhibit transcription in E. coli. This inhibition can be relieved by adding lactose or isopropyl-β-D-thiogalactopyranoside (IPTG). lac repressor encoded by lacI
   7420..7677    -  LTR            5' LTR (truncated): truncated 5' long terminal repeat (LTR) from HIV-1
   7725..8243    -  CDS            nef (fragment): NEF_HV1BR - Experimental evidence at protein level: Swiss-Prot protein existence level 1. Extracellular Nef protein targets CD4(+) T-lymphocytes for apoptosis by interacting with CXCR4 surface receptors (PubMed:14990729). From Human immunodeficiency virus type 1 group M subtype B (isolate BRU/LAI) (HIV-1).
   8260..8848    -  misc_feature   WPRE: woodchuck hepatitis virus posttranscriptional regulatory element
   8864..9461    -  CDS            PuroR (fragment): puromycin N-acetyltransferase; pac from Streptomyces alboniger; confers resistance to puromycin
   9494..149     -  misc_feature   IRES (across the origin): internal ribosome entry site (IRES) of the encephalomyocarditis virus (EMCV)
